>Addgene plasmid #204347 | pB-TopFlash-NanoLucP | addgene full sequence | sequence record 419009 | Addgene NGS Result
TCGCGCGTTTCGGTGATGACGGTGAAAACCTCTGACACATGCAGCTCCCGGAGACGGTCACAGCTTGTCT
GTAAGCGGATGCCGGGAGCAGACAAGCCCGTCAGGGCGCGTCAGCGGGTGTTGGCGGGTGTCGGGGCTGG
CTTAACTATGCGGCATCAGAGCAGATTGTACTGAGAGTGCACCATATGCGGTGTGAAATACCGCACAGAT
GCGTAAGGAGAAAATACCGCATCAGGCGCCATTCGCCATTCAGGCTGCGCAACTGTTGGGAAGGGCGATC
GGTGCGGGCCTCTTCGCTATTACGCCAGCTGGCGAAAGGGGGATGTGCTGCAAGGCGATTAAGTTGGGTA
ACGCCAGGGTTTTCCCAGTCACGACGTTGTAAAACGACGGCCAGTGAATTCAAGCTTTATTATTTAACCC
TAGAAAGATAATCATATTGTGACGTACGTTAAAGATAATCATGCGTAAAATTGACGCATGTGTTTTATCG
GTCTGTATATCGAGGTTTATTTATTAATTTGAATAGATATTAAGTTTTATTATATTTACACTTACATACT
AATAATAAATTCAACAAACAATTTATTTATGTTTATTTATTTATTAAAAAAAAACAAAAACTCAAAATTT
CTTCTATAAAGTAACAAAACTTTTAAACATTCTCTCTTTTACAAAAATAAACTTATTTTGTACTTTAAAA
ACAGTCATGTTGTAATCGATAATAAGTAATTAGCTTAACCTATACATAATAGAAACAAATTATACTTATT
AGTCAGTCAGAAACAACTTTGGCACATATCAATATTATGCTCTCGTTAATTAACTCGAGGGATCCGGCGC
GCCTGTCATTCTAAATCTCTCTTTCAGCCTAAAGCTTTTTCCCCGTATCCCCCCAGGTGTCTGCAGGCTC
AAAGAGCAGCGAGAAGCGTTCAGAGGAAAGCGATCCCGTGCCACCTTCCCCGCGGGCTGTCCCCGCACGC
TGCCGGCTCGGGGATGCGGGGGGAGCGCCGGACCGGAGCGGAGCCCCGGGCGGCTCGCTGCTGCCCCCTA
GCGGGGGAGGGACGTAATTACATCCCTGGGGGCTTTGGGAGGGGGCTGTCCCCGTGAGCTCCCAGGCGCG
CCTGTCATTCTAAATCTCTCTTTCAGCCTAAAGCTTTTTCCCCGTATCCCCCCAGGTGTCTGCAGGCTCA
AAGAGCAGCGAGAAGCGTTCAGAGGAAAGCGATCCCGTGCCACCTTCCCCGTGCCCGGGCTGTCCCCGCA
CGCTGCCGGCTCGGGGATGCGGGGGGAGCGCCGGACCGGAGCGGAGCCCCGGGCGGCTCGCTGCTGCCCC
CTAGCGGGGGAGGGACGTAATTACATCCCTGGGGGCTTTGGGGGGGGGCTGTCCCCGTGAGCTCCCAGGC
GCGCCTTAAGGTACCGAGCTCTTACGCGAGATCAAAGGGGGTAAGATCAAAGGGGGTAAGATCAAAGGGG
CGCGAGATCAAAGGGGGTAAGATCAAAGGGGGTAAGATCAAAGGGGGTAAGATCAAAGGGGCGCGCCCGC
GTGCTAGCCCGGGCTCGAGATCTAGACTCTAGAGGGTATATAATGGAAGCTCGAATTCCAGCTTGGCATT
CCGGTACTGTTGGTAAAAAGCTTACGCGTGGCAATCCGGTACTGTTGGTAAAGCCACCATGGTCTTCACA
CTCGAAGATTTCGTTGGGGACTGGCGACAGACAGCCGGCTACAACCTGGACCAAGTCCTTGAACAGGGAG
GTGTGTCCAGTTTGTTTCAGAATCTCGGGGTGTCCGTAACTCCGATCCAAAGGATTGTCCTGAGCGGTGA
AAATGGGCTGAAGATCGACATCCATGTCATCATCCCGTATGAAGGTCTGAGCGGCGACCAAATGGGCCAG
ATCGAAAAAATTTTTAAGGTGGTGTACCCTGTGGATGATCATCACTTTAAGGTGATCCTGCACTATGGCA
CACTGGTAATCGACGGGGTTACGCCGAACATGATCGACTATTTCGGACGGCCGTATGAAGGCATCGCCGT
GTTCGACGGCAAAAAGATCACTGTAACAGGGACCCTGTGGAACGGCAACAAAATTATCGACGAGCGCCTG
ATCAACCCCGACGGCTCCCTGCTGTTCCGAGTAACCATCAACGGAGTGACCGGCTGGCGGCTGTGCGAAC
GCATTCTGGCGAATTCTCACGGCTTTCCGCCTGAGGTTGAAGAGCAAGCCGCCGGTACATTGCCTATGTC
CTGCGCACAAGAAAGCGGTATGGACCGGCACCCAGCCGCTTGTGCTTCAGCTCGCATCAACGTCTAAGGC
CGCGACTCTAGAGTCGGGGCGGCCGGCCGCTTCGAGCAGACATGATAAGATACATTGATGAGTTTGGACA
AACCACAACTAGAATGCAGTGAAAAAAATGCTTTATTTGTGAAATTTGTGATGCTATTGCTTTATTTGTA
ACCATTATAAGCTGCAATAAACAAGTTGCTAGCTTCGTGAGGCTCCGGTGCCCGTCAGTGGGCAGAGCGC
ACATCGCCCACAGTCCCCGAGAAGTTGGGGGGAGGGGTCGGCAATTGAACCGGTGCCTAGAGAAGGTGGC
GCGGGGTAAACTGGGAAAGTGATGTCGTGTACTGGCTCCGCCTTTTTCCCGAGGGTGGGGGAGAACCGTA
TATAAGTGCAGTAGTCGCCGTGAACGTTCTTTTTCGCAACGGGTTTGCCGCCAGAACACAGGTAAGTGCC
GTGTGTGGTTCCCGCGGGCCTGGCCTCTTTACGGGTTATGGCCCTTGCGTGCCTTGAATTACTTCCACCT
GGCTCCAGTACGTGATTCTTGATCCCGAGCTGGAGCCAGGGGCGGGCCTTGCGCTTTAGGAGCCCCTTCG
CCTCGTGCTTGAGTTGAGGCCTGGCCTGGGCGCTGGGGCCGCCGCGTGCGAATCTGGTGGCACCTTCGCG
CCTGTCTCGCTGCTTTCGATAAGTCTCTAGCCATTTAAAATTTTTGATGACCTGCTGCGACGCTTTTTTT
CTGGCAAGATAGTCTTGTAAATGCGGGCCAGGATCTGCACACTGGTATTTCGGTTTTTGGGGCCGCGGGC
GGCGACGGGGCCCGTGCGTCCCAGCGCACATGTTCGGCGAGGCGGGGCCTGCGAGCGCGGCCACCGAGAA
TCGGACGGGGGTAGTCTCAAGCTGGCCGGCCTGCTCTGGTGCCTGGCCTCGCGCCGCCGTGTATCGCCCC
GCCCTGGGCGGCAAGGCTGGCCCGGTCGGCACCAGTTGCGTGAGCGGAAAGATGGCCGCTTCCCGGCCCT
GCTCCAGGGGGCTCAAAATGGAGGACGCGGCGCTCGGGAGAGCGGGCGGGTGAGTCACCCACACAAAGGA
AAGGGGCCTTTCCGTCCTCAGCCGTCGCTTCATGTGACTCCACGGAGTACCGGGCGCCGTCCAGGCACCT
CGATTAGTTCTGGAGCTTTTGGAGTACGTCGTCTTTAGGTTGGGGGGAGGGGTTTTATGCGATGGAGTTT
CCCCACACTGAGTGGGTGGAGACTGAAGTTAGGCCAGCTTGGCACTTGATGTAATTCTCCTTGGAATTTG
CCCTTTTTGAGTTTGGATCTTGGTTCATTCTCAAGCCTCAGACAGTGGTTCAAAGTTTTTTTCTTCCATT
TCAGGTGTCGTGAACACGTGGTCGCGGCCAATTCTGCAGTCGAGCTCAAGCTTCGAATTCCACCGGTCGC
CACCATGGTGGGCAAGGGCGAGGAGCTGTTCACCGGGGTGGTGCCCATCCTGGTCGAGCTGGACGGCGAC
GTAAACGGCCACAAGTTCAGCGTGTCCGGCGAGGGCGAGGGCGATGCCACCTACGGCAAGCTGACCCTGA
AGTTCATCTGCACCACCGGCAAGCTGCCCGTGCCCTGGCCCACCCTCGTGACCACCCTGACCTACGGCGT
GCAGTGCTTCAGCCGCTACCCCGACCACATGAAGCAGCACGACTTCTTCAAGTCCGCCATGCCCGAAGGC
TACGTCCAGGAGCGCACCATCTTCTTCAAGGACGACGGCAACTACAAGACCCGCGCCGAGGTGAAGTTCG
AGGGCGACACCCTGGTGAACCGCATCGAGCTGAAGGGCATCGACTTCAAGGAGGACGGCAACATCCTGGG
GCACAAGCTGGAGTACAACTACAACAGCCACAACGTCTATATCATGGCCGACAAGCAGAAGAACGGCATC
AAGGTGAACTTCAAGATCCGCCACAACATCGAGGACGGCAGCGTGCAGCTCGCCGACCACTACCAGCAGA
ACACCCCCATCGGCGACGGCCCCGTGCTGCTGCCCGACAACCACTACCTGAGCACCCAGTCCGCCCTGAG
CAAAGACCCCAACGAGAAGCGCGATCACATGGTCCTGCTGGAGTTCGTGACCGCCGCCGGGATCACTCTC
GGCATGGACGAGCTGTACAAGTAAAGGATCCCTCGAGGCGGCCGCGACTCTACTGGAATTAATTCGCTGT
CTGCGAGGGCCAGCTGTTGGGGTGAGTACTCCCTCTCAAAAGCGGGCATGACTTCTGCGCTAAGATTGTC
AGTTTCCAAAAACGAGGAGGATTTGATATTCACCTGGCCCGCGGTGATGCCTTTGAGGGTGGCCGCGTCC
ATCTGGTCAGAAAAGACAATCTTTTTGTTGTCAAGCTTGAGGTGTGGCAGGCTTGAGATCTGGCCATACA
CTTGAGTGACAATGACATCCACTTTGCCTTTCTCTCCACAGGTGTCCACTCCCAGGTCCAACTGCAGGTC
GAGCATGCATCTAGGGCGGCCAATTCCGCCCCTCTCCCCCCCCCCCTCTCCCTCCCCCCCCCCTAACGTT
ACTGGCCGAAGCCGCTTGGAATAAGGCCGGTGTGCGTTTGTCTATATGTTATTTTCCACCATATTGCCGT
CTTTTGGCAATGTGAGGGCCCGGAAACCTGGCCCTGTCTTCTTGACGAGCATTCCTAGGGGTCTTTCCCC
TCTCGCCAAAGGAATGCAAGGTCTGTTGAATGTCGTGAAGGAAGCAGTTCCTCTGGAAGCTTCTTGAAGA
CAAACAACGTCTGTAGCGACCCTTTGCAGGCAGCGGAACCCCCCACCTGGCGACAGGTGCCTCTGCGGCC
AAAAGCCACGTGTATAAGATACACCTGCAAAGGCGGCACAACCCCAGTGCCACGTTGTGAGTTGGATAGT
TGTGGAAAGAGTCAAATGGCTCTCCTCAAGCGTATTCAACAAGGGGCTGAAGGATGCCCAGAAGGTACCC
CATTGTATGGGATCTGATCTGGGGCCTCGGTGCACATGCTTTACATGTGTTTAGTCGAGGTTAAAAAAAC
GTCTAGGCCCCCCGAACCACGGGGACGTGGTTTTCCTTTGAAAAACACGATGATAAGCTTGCCACAACCC
ACAAGGAGACGACCTTCCATGACCGAGTACAAGCCCACGGTGCGCCTCGCCACCCGCGACGACGTCCCCC
GGGCCGTACGCACCCTCGCCGCCGCGTTCGCCGACTACCCCGCCACGCGCCACACCGTCGACCCGGACCG
CCACATCGAGCGGGTCACCGAGCTGCAAGAACTCTTCCTCACGCGCGTCGGGCTCGACATCGGCAAGGTG
TGGGTCGCGGACGACGGCGCCGCGGTGGCGGTCTGGACCACGCCGGAGAGCGTCGAAGCGGGGGCGGTGT
TCGCCGAGATCGGCCCGCGCATGGCCGAGTTGAGCGGTTCCCGGCTGGCCGCGCAGCAACAGATGGAAGG
CCTCCTGGCGCCGCACCGGCCCAAGGAGCCCGCGTGGTTCCTGGCCACCGTCGGCGTCTCGCCCGACCAC
CAGGGCAAGGGTCTGGGCAGCGCCGTCGTGCTCCCCGGAGTGGAGGCGGCCGAGCGCGCCGGGGTGCCCG
CCTTCCTGGAGACCTCCGCGCCCCGCAACCTCCCCTTCTACGAGCGGCTCGGCTTCACCGTCACCGCCGA
CGTCGAGGTGCCCGAAGGACCGCGCACCTGGTGCATGACCCGCAAGCCCGGTGCCTGACGCCCGCCCCAC
GACCCGCAGCGCCCGACCGAAAGGAGCGCACGACCCCATGGCTCCGACCGAAGCCACCCGGGGCGGCCCC
GCCGACCCCGCACCCGCCCCCGAGGCCCACCGACTCTAGAGCTCGCTGATCCAGACATGATAAGATACAT
TGATGAGTTTGGACAAACCACAACTAGAATGCAGTGAAAAAAATGCTTTATTTGTGAAATTTGTGATGCT
ATTGCTTTATTTGTAACCATTATAAGCTGCAATAAACAAGTTAACAACAACAATTGCATTCATTTTATGT
TTCAGGTTCAGGGGGAGGTGTGGGAGGTTTTTTAAAGCAAGTAAAACCTCTACAAATGTGGTATGGCTGA
TTATGATCCGGCTGCCTCGCGCTTAATTAACCCGGGGGCCGCCTGGGAACTGCCGCTGGCCCCCCACCGC
CCCAAGGATCTCCGGTCCCCGCCCGGCTTGCTGACGTCACGGATGCCCCAGGGTGTGCTGGGCAGGTAGC
GGGAGCCTGGGAAATGGAGTCCATTAGCAGAAGTGGCCACTTCCAGGAGTCGCTGTGCCCCGATGCACAC
TGGGAAGTCCGCAGCTCCGAGGCCCCCAGTGGAAATCGCCAGATGAGGGCCTCCTCCGGGGAATGCTGGG
AAATGGAGTCTACAGGCCGGAGGGGTCCCCACGGCATACTAGCAAGTGTGTGTAGCACCGCGTAAAGGGG
ATGAATAGCAGACTGCCCCGGGATAACTTCGTATAGGATACTTTATACGAAGTTATGAGCTCTGTGATAA
TCACTAGTGAATTGATACTAGTCGGTCACGATATCTATAACAAGAAAATATATATATAATAAGTTATCAC
GTAAGTAGAACATGAAATAACAATATAATTATCGTATGAGTTAAATCTTAAAAGTCACGTAAAAGATAAT
CATGCGTCATTTTGACTCACGCGGTCGTTATAGTTCAAAATCAGTGACACTTACCGCATTGACAAGCACG
CCTCACGGGAGCTCCAAGCGGCGACTGAGATGTCCTAAATGCACAGCGACGGATTCGCGCTATTTAGAAA
GAGAGAGCAATATTTCAAGAATGCATGCGTCAATTTTACGCAGACTATCTTTCTAGGGTTAAAAAAAGCT
TGGCGTAATCATGGTCATAGCTGTTTCCTGTGTGAAATTGTTATCCGCTCACAATTCCACACAACATACG
AGCCGGAAGCATAAAGTGTAAAGCCTGGGGTGCCTAATGAGTGAGCTAACTCACATTAATTGCGTTGCGC
TCACTGCCCGCTTTCCAGTCGGGAAACCTGTCGTGCCAGCTGCATTAATGAATCGGCCAACGCGCGGGGA
GAGGCGGTTTGCGTATTGGGCGCTCTTCCGCTTCCTCGCTCACTGACTCGCTGCGCTCGGTCGTTCGGCT
GCGGCGAGCGGTATCAGCTCACTCAAAGGCGGTAATACGGTTATCCACAGAATCAGGGGATAACGCAGGA
AAGAACATGTGAGCAAAAGGCCAGCAAAAGGCCAGGAACCGTAAAAAGGCCGCGTTGCTGGCGTTTTTCC
ATAGGCTCCGCCCCCCTGACGAGCATCACAAAAATCGACGCTCAAGTCAGAGGTGGCGAAACCCGACAGG
ACTATAAAGATACCAGGCGTTTCCCCCTGGAAGCTCCCTCGTGCGCTCTCCTGTTCCGACCCTGCCGCTT
ACCGGATACCTGTCCGCCTTTCTCCCTTCGGGAAGCGTGGCGCTTTCTCATAGCTCACGCTGTAGGTATC
TCAGTTCGGTGTAGGTCGTTCGCTCCAAGCTGGGCTGTGTGCACGAACCCCCCGTTCAGCCCGACCGCTG
CGCCTTATCCGGTAACTATCGTCTTGAGTCCAACCCGGTAAGACACGACTTATCGCCACTGGCAGCAGCC
ACTGGTAACAGGATTAGCAGAGCGAGGTATGTAGGCGGTGCTACAGAGTTCTTGAAGTGGTGGCCTAACT
ACGGCTACACTAGAAGAACAGTATTTGGTATCTGCGCTCTGCTGAAGCCAGTTACCTTCGGAAAAAGAGT
TGGTAGCTCTTGATCCGGCAAACAAACCACCGCTGGTAGCGGTGGTTTTTTTGTTTGCAAGCAGCAGATT
ACGCGCAGAAAAAAAGGATCTCAAGAAGATCCTTTGATCTTTTCTACGGGGTCTGACGCTCAGTGGAACG
AAAACTCACGTTAAGGGATTTTGGTCATGAGATTATCAAAAAGGATCTTCACCTAGATCCTTTTAAATTA
AAAATGAAGTTTTAAATCAATCTAAAGTATATATGAGTAAACTTGGTCTGACAGTTACCAATGCTTAATC
AGTGAGGCACCTATCTCAGCGATCTGTCTATTTCGTTCATCCATAGTTGCCTGACTCCCCGTCGTGTAGA
TAACTACGATACGGGAGGGCTTACCATCTGGCCCCAGTGCTGCAATGATACCGCGAGACCCACGCTCACC
GGCTCCAGATTTATCAGCAATAAACCAGCCAGCCGGAAGGGCCGAGCGCAGAAGTGGTCCTGCAACTTTA
TCCGCCTCCATCCAGTCTATTAATTGTTGCCGGGAAGCTAGAGTAAGTAGTTCGCCAGTTAATAGTTTGC
GCAACGTTGTTGCCATTGCTACAGGCATCGTGGTGTCACGCTCGTCGTTTGGTATGGCTTCATTCAGCTC
CGGTTCCCAACGATCAAGGCGAGTTACATGATCCCCCATGTTGTGCAAAAAAGCGGTTAGCTCCTTCGGT
CCTCCGATCGTTGTCAGAAGTAAGTTGGCCGCAGTGTTATCACTCATGGTTATGGCAGCACTGCATAATT
CTCTTACTGTCATGCCATCCGTAAGATGCTTTTCTGTGACTGGTGAGTACTCAACCAAGTCATTCTGAGA
ATAGTGTATGCGGCGACCGAGTTGCTCTTGCCCGGCGTCAATACGGGATAATACCGCGCCACATAGCAGA
ACTTTAAAAGTGCTCATCATTGGAAAACGTTCTTCGGGGCGAAAACTCTCAAGGATCTTACCGCTGTTGA
GATCCAGTTCGATGTAACCCACTCGTGCACCCAACTGATCTTCAGCATCTTTTACTTTCACCAGCGTTTC
TGGGTGAGCAAAAACAGGAAGGCAAAATGCCGCAAAAAAGGGAATAAGGGCGACACGGAAATGTTGAATA
CTCATACTCTTCCTTTTTCAATATTATTGAAGCATTTATCAGGGTTATTGTCTCATGAGCGGATACATAT
TTGAATGTATTTAGAAAAATAAACAAATAGGGGTTCCGCGCACATTTCCCCGAAAAGTGCCACCTGACGT
CTAAGAAACCATTATTATCATGACATTAACCTATAAAAATAGGCGTATCACGAGGCCCTTTCGTC
Features (pLannotate 1.2.2; 24 found; start..end, strand, type, name):
    137..236     +  misc_feature   bom (fragment): basis of mobility region from pBR322
    242..399     -  CDS            lacZα (fragment): LacZα fragment of β-galactosidase; lacZ fragment
   1570..1601    +  promoter       minP: minimal TATA-box promoter with low basal activity
   1669..2181    +  CDS            Nluc: NanoLuc® luciferase human codon-optimized
   2194..2304    +  CDS            ODC1 (fragment): DCOR_HUMAN - Experimental evidence at protein level: Swiss-Prot protein existence level 1. Catalyzes the first and rate-limiting step of polyamine biosynthesis that converts ornithine into putrescine, which is the precursor for the polyamines, spermidine and spermine. Polyamines are essential for cell proliferation and are implicated in cellular processes, ranging from DNA replication to apoptosis. From Homo sapiens (Human).
   2356..2477    -  polyA_signal   SV40 poly(A) signal: SV40 polyadenylation signal
   2491..3653    +  promoter       EF-1α promoter: strong constitutive promoter for human elongation factor EF-1α
   3680..3700    +  misc_feature   MCS (fragment): multiple cloning site
   3715..4434    +  CDS            EGFP: the original enhanced GFP (Yang et al., 1996) mammalian codon-optimized
   4502..4731    +  intron         chimeric intron: chimera between introns from adenovirus and immunoglobulin heavy chain genes
   4914..5376    +  misc_feature   IRES: internal ribosome entry site (IRES) of the encephalomyocarditis virus (EMCV)
   5409..6008    +  CDS            PuroR: puromycin N-acetyltransferase; pac from Streptomyces alboniger; confers resistance to puromycin
   6058..6123    +  CDS            dmpM (fragment): DMPM_STRAD - Protein inferred from homology: Swiss-Prot protein existence level 3. From Streptomyces alboniger.
   6138..6272    -  polyA_signal   SV40 poly(A) signal: SV40 polyadenylation signal
   6295..6378    -  CDS            large T antigen (fragment): large T antigen from SV40 (simian virus 40)
   6743..6776    +  protein_bind   lox2272: Cre-mediated recombination occurs in the 8-bp core sequence (GGATACTT). lox2272 sites are compatible with each other, but incompatible with loxP or loxN sites (Lee and Saito, 1988). Cre recombinase
   7178..7194    -  protein_bind   lac operator: The lac repressor binds to the lac operator to inhibit transcription in E. coli. This inhibition can be relieved by adding lactose or isopropyl-β-D-thiogalactopyranoside (IPTG). lac repressor encoded by lacI
   7202..7232    -  promoter       lac promoter: promoter for the E. coli lac operon
   7247..7268    -  protein_bind   CAP binding site: CAP binding activates transcription in the presence of cAMP. E. coli catabolite activator protein
   7281..7373    -  CDS            lacI (fragment): lac repressor; lacI; The lac repressor binds to the lac operator to inhibit transcription in E. coli. This inhibition can be relieved by adding lactose or isopropyl-β-D-thiogalactopyranoside (IPTG).
   7556..8144    -  rep_origin     ori: high-copy-number ColE1/pMB1/pBR322/pUC origin of replication
   8315..9175    -  CDS            AmpR: β-lactamase; bla; confers resistance to ampicillin, carbenicillin, and related antibiotics
   9176..9280    -  promoter       AmpR promoter: bla
   9375..35      +  CDS            rop (fragment) (across the origin): Rop protein, which maintains plasmids at low copy number; rop
