[The description below was written by a language model from this plasmid's Addgene catalogue record and pLannotate feature annotations shown in this document.]
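Description:
pB-TopFlash-NanoLucP is a piggyBac transposon-based luciferase reporter plasmid of about 9.4 kb (the catalogue lists 9,357 bp, the sequenced record 9,375 nt), designed to read out Wnt/β-catenin signalling in mammalian cells. It is maintained in E. coli as a high-copy plasmid through a ColE1/pUC-type origin and selected with ampicillin via the β-lactamase gene. Fragments of lacZα, lacI, rop and the bom region are annotated as backbone remnants. The piggyBac terminal repeats that would mediate transposase-driven genomic integration are not picked up in the feature table, so their positions cannot be confirmed from the annotation, and the same is true of the TCF/LEF binding-site array that defines a TopFlash reporter, which would be expected upstream of the minimal promoter.

The reporter cassette consists of a minimal TATA-box promoter (minP) with low basal activity driving human codon-optimized NanoLuc luciferase. NanoLuc is followed by a fragment of human ornithine decarboxylase, consistent with a PEST degradation sequence (the "P" in NanoLucP). Such a sequence shortens reporter half-life so that luminescence tracks dynamic changes in pathway activity. An SV40 polyadenylation signal, annotated on the reverse strand, lies just downstream of this unit. A second, constitutive cassette uses the EF-1α promoter to express EGFP, followed by a chimeric intron, an EMCV IRES and the puromycin N-acetyltransferase gene, and it ends at another SV40 poly(A) signal. This allows stably integrated cells to be identified by fluorescence and enriched with puromycin. A single lox2272 site lies downstream. The associated publication concerns porcine induced pluripotent stem cells and modelling of species-specific developmental timing, though the record states the plasmid's purpose only as a TopFlash reporter.
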