Addgene plasmid #204347: pB-TopFlash-NanoLucP
Purpose: TopFlash reporter
Depositing lab: Li-Fang Chu. Depositing organization: University of Calgary. Publication: Efficient derivation of transgene-free porcine induced pluripotent stem cells enables in vitro modeling of species-specific developmental timing. Conrad JV, Meyer S, Ramesh PS, Neira JA, Rusteika M, Mamott D, Duffin B, Bautista M, Zhang J, Hiles E, Higgins EM, Steill J, Freeman J, Ni Z, Liu S, Ungrin M, Rancourt D, Clegg DO, Stewart R, Thomson JA, Chu LF. Stem Cell Reports. 2023 Dec 12;18(12):2328-2343. doi: 10.1016/j.stemcr.2023.10.009. Epub 2023 Nov 9. PubMed 37949072.
Backbone
  Vector backbone: piggybac
  Backbone manufacturer: n/a
  Total vector size (bp): 9357
  Vector type: Luciferase
  Selectable markers: Puromycin
Growth in bacteria
  Bacterial resistance: Ampicillin, 100 μg/mL
  Growth temperature: 37°C
  Growth strain: DH5alpha
  Copy number: High Copy
Gene/Insert
  Gene/Insert name: TopFlash-NanoLucP (alt name: TopFlash)
  Species: Synthetic
  Promoter: miniP
  Tag / fusion protein: NanoLucP
  Cloning method: Gibson Cloning
  Sequencing primers: 5′ GATCCCGTGCCACCTTC; 3′ ctctaggcaccggttcaat
Terms and licenses: Academic/Nonprofit Terms; Industry Terms: Not Available to Industry
How to cite: pB-TopFlash-NanoLucP was a gift from Li-Fang Chu (Addgene plasmid # 204347 ; http://n2t.net/addgene:204347 ; RRID:Addgene_204347)
